Addgene plasmid #74922: pRRLsin.PPT.CMV­‐GFP­‐Eps8 WT
Purpose: Lentiviral plasmid expressing Eps8 fused to GFP
Depositing lab: Giorgio Scita. Depositing organization: IFOM Fondazione, Italy. Publication: Eps8 regulates axonal filopodia in hippocampal neurons in response to brain-derived neurotrophic factor (BDNF). Menna E, Disanza A, Cagnoli C, Schenk U, Gelsomino G, Frittoli E, Hertzog M, Offenhauser N, Sawallisch C, Kreienkamp HJ, Gertler FB, Di Fiore PP, Scita G, Matteoli M. PLoS Biol. 2009 Jun 30;7(6):e1000138. doi: 10.1371/journal.pbio.1000138. Epub 2009 Jun 30. PubMed 19564905.
Backbone
  Vector backbone: pRRLsin.PPT.CMV
  Backbone manufacturer: L. Naldini, San Raffaele, Milano
  Vector type: Mammalian Expression, Lentiviral
Growth in bacteria
  Bacterial resistance: Ampicillin, 100 μg/mL
  Growth temperature: 37°C
  Growth strain: NEB Stable
  Copy number: High Copy
Gene/Insert
  Gene/Insert name: Eps8
  Species: M. musculus (mouse)
  Insert size (bp): 3100
  GenBank ID: 13860
  Entrez Gene: Eps8
  Promoter: CMV
  Tag / fusion protein: EGFP (N terminal on insert)
  Cloning method: Restriction Enzyme; 5′ cloning site BamHI (unknown if destroyed); 3′ cloning site EcoRI (unknown if destroyed)
  Sequencing primers: 5′ EGFP-C
Terms and licenses: Academic/Nonprofit Terms; Industry Terms: Not Available to Industry
How to cite: pRRLsin.PPT.CMV­‐GFP­‐Eps8 WT was a gift from Giorgio Scita (Addgene plasmid # 74922 ; http://n2t.net/addgene:74922 ; RRID:Addgene_74922)
