[The description below was written by a language model from this plasmid's Addgene catalogue record.]
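Description:
pRRLsin.PPT.CMV-GFP-Eps8 WT is a lentiviral transfer plasmid for mammalian expression, built on the pRRLsin.PPT.CMV backbone. As the backbone name indicates, this is a self-inactivating (SIN) design carrying a polypurine tract (PPT) element. In SIN vectors the 3′ LTR lacks its enhancer/promoter activity, so that after reverse transcription and integration the provirus has transcriptionally silent LTRs and expression depends on the internal promoter. The PPT element is generally included to improve nuclear import and transduction efficiency, including in non-dividing cells. In bacteria the plasmid is maintained at high copy number under ampicillin selection. No mammalian selection marker is listed in the record, and no feature table was provided, so the detailed arrangement of the viral and bacterial elements cannot be confirmed here.

The payload is wild-type mouse Eps8, recorded as an insert of about 3.1 kb, placed between BamHI and EcoRI sites and driven by the internal CMV promoter. EGFP is fused to the N terminus of Eps8, so the protein is produced as a fluorescent GFP-Eps8 fusion. This allows both identification of transduced cells and direct visualisation of Eps8 localisation.

The stated purpose is lentiviral expression of GFP-tagged Eps8. The associated work concerns the role of Eps8 in regulating axonal filopodia in hippocampal neurons in response to BDNF. This fits the use of a lentiviral vector to deliver the fusion into cells such as primary neurons that are difficult to transfect. The "WT" designation suggests it serves as the wild-type reference alongside variant forms, although the record does not describe any such variants.
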