>Addgene plasmid #74922 | pRRLsin.PPT.CMV­‐GFP­‐Eps8 WT | addgene partial sequence | sequence record 142457 | EGFP-C 5'-CATGGTCCTGCTGGAGTTCGTG-3'
GCTGTACAGTCCGGACTCAGATCCAATGGTCATATGTCTAACCGCTCCAGTGGGTATGGAGTCTACCCTT
CTCAACTGAATGGTTACGGATCTTCACCACCCTATTCCCAGATGGACAGAGAACACAGCTCAAGAACAAG
TGCAAAGGCCCTTTATGAACAAAGGAAGAACTATGCCCGAGACAGTGTCAGCAGTGTGTCGGACGTGTCC
CAGTACCGCGTGGAACACTTGACCACCTTCGTGCTGGATCGGAAAGATGCAATGATCACTGTCGAGGACG
GAATAAGAAAGCTGAAGTTGCTGGATGCCAAGGGCAAAGTGTGGACTCAAGATATGATTCTCCAAGTGGA
TGACCGAGCTGTGAGCCTGATTGACTTAGAGTCAAAGAATGAATTGGAGAATTTTCCTCTAAACACAATC
TCGCATTGTCAAGCAGTGGTGCATGCATGCAGCTATGACTCCATTCTCGCCTTGGTATGCAAAGAGCCAA
CGCAGAGCAAGCCAGACCTTCACCTTTTCCAGTGTGATGAGGTTAAGGCAAACCTAATTAGTGAAGATAT
CGAAAGTGCAATCAGTGACAGTAAAGGTGGGAAACAGAAGAGGCGGCCGGAGGCCCTGAGGATGATTGCC
AAAGCAGATCCTGGCATCCCTCCTCCTCCCAGAGCTCCTGCCCCTGTGCCACCGGGGACTGTCACACAGG
TGGACGTTAGGAGTCGCGTAGCAGCCTGGTCTGCCTGGGCAGCTGACCAGGGTGACTTCGAGAAGCCCCG
GCAGTACCACGAGCAAGAAGAGACGCCCGAGATGATGGCAGCCCGGATCGACAGGGATGTGCAAATCTTA
AACCATATTTTGGATGACATTGAATTTTTTATCACCAAACTCCAAAA
