>Addgene plasmid #74922 | pRRLsin.PPT.CMV­‐GFP­‐Eps8 WT | addgene partial sequence | sequence record 146646 | mEps8-C 5'-CCCAGATGGAAGAGGTTCAG-3'
TCGGGCGCAGTGCTGCGCAGAGGAAGTTCCACGTGCCACGGCAGAACGTTCCAGTGATCAATATCACTTA
TGACTCCTCACCGGAAGAAGTAAAGACTTGGCTGCAGTCAAAGGGATTCAATCCCGTGACTGTCAATAGC
CTCGGGGTGTTGAACGGAGCACAACTCTTTTCTCTCAACAAAGACGAACTGAGGTCTGTCTGCCCGGAAG
GTGCCAGAGTCTTTAACCAAATCACTGTTCAGAAAGCTGCTTTGGAGGACAGTAATGGAAGCTCCGAGTT
ACAAGAGATCATGCGGAGACGGCAGGAGAAGATCAGCGCCGCTGCGAGCGACTCGGGAGTGGAGTCTTTT
GATGAAGGGAGCAGCCACTGAGAATTCGAGCTCGGTACCTTTAAGACCAATGACTTACAAGGCAGCTGTA
GATCTTAGCCACTTTTTAAAAGAAAAGGGGGGACTGGAAGGGCTAATTCACTCCCAACGAAGACAAGATC
TGCTTTTTGCTTGTACTGGGTCTCTCTGGTTAGACCAGATCTGAGCCTGGGAGCTCTCTGGCTAACTAGG
GAACCCACTGCTTAAGCCTCAATAAAGCTTGCCTTGAGTGCTTCAAGTAGTGTGTGCCCGTCTGTTGTGT
GACTCTGGTAACTAGAGATCCCTCAGACCCTTTTAGTCAGTGTGGAAAATCTCTAGCAGTAGTAGTTCAT
GTCATCTTATTATTCAGTATTTATAACTTGCAAAGAAATGAATATCAGAGAGTGAGAGGAACTTGTTTAT
TGCAGCTTATAATGGTTACAAATAAAGCAATAGCATCACAAATTTCACAAATAAAGCATTTTTTTCACTG
CATTCTAGTTGTGGTTTGTCCAAACTCATCAATGTATCTTATCATGTCTGGCTCTAGCTATCCCGCCCCT
AACTCCGCCCATCCCGCCCCTAACTCCGCCCAGTTCCGCCCATTCTCCGCCCCATGGCTGACTAATTTTT
TTTATTTATGCA
